>Addgene plasmid #161764 | pMOD_C2911 | addgene full sequence | sequence record 393578 | Addgene NGS Result
GGATGTCTGAGCCACCTCGGGCTGAGACCTTTGTATTCCTGGACCTAGAAGCCACTGGGCTCCCAAACAT
GGACCCTGAGATTGCAGAGATATCCCTTTTTGCTGTTCACCGCTCTTCCCTGGAGAACCCAGAACGGGAT
GATTCTGGTTCCTTGGTGCTGCCCCGTGTTCTGGACAAGCTCACACTGTGCATGTGCCCGGAGCGCCCCT
TTACTGCCAAGGCCAGTGAGATTACTGGTTTGAGCAGCGAAAGCCTGATGCACTGCGGGAAGGCTGGTTT
CAATGGCGCTGTGGTAAGGACACTGCAGGGCTTCCTAAGCCGCCAGGAGGGCCCCATCTGCCTTGTGGCC
CACAATGGCTTCGATTATGACTTCCCACTGCTGTGCACGGAGCTACAACGTCTGGGTGCCCATCTGCCCC
AAGACACTGTCTGCCTGGACACACTGCCTGCATTGCGGGGCCTGGACCGTGCTCACAGCCACGGCACCAG
GGCTCAAGGCCGCAAAAGCTACAGCCTGGCCAGTCTCTTCCACCGCTACTTCCAGGCTGAACCCAGTGCT
GCCCATTCAGCAGAAGGTGATGTGCACACCCTGCTTCTGATCTTCCTGCATCGTGCTCCTGAGCTGCTCG
CCTGGGCAGATGAGCAGGCCCGCAGCTGGGCTCATATTGAGCCCATGTACGTGCCACCTGATGGTCCAAG
CCTCGAAGCCTGATAACTCGAGGTTCGAGTATTATGGCATTGGGAAAACTGTTTTTCTTGTACCATTTGT
TGTGCTTGTAATTTACTGTGTTTTTTATTCGGTTTTCGCTATCGAACTGTGAAATGGAAATGGATGGAGA
AGAGTTAATGAATGATATGGTCCTTTTGTTCATTCTCAAATTAATATTATTTGTTTTTTCTCTTATTTGT
TGTGTGTTGAATTTGAAATTATAAGAGATATGCAAACATTTTGTTTTGAGTAAAAATGTGTCAAATCGTG
GCCTCTAATGACCGAAGTTAATATGAGGAGTAAAACACTTGTAGTTGTGAGCTCGCGCGTAGTCCTCGGT
AATATCGCAGAACAAAAGTACCTGATATCGAGTGTACTTCAAGTCACACCGGCGAGTGACTAGCAGGTGA
TGAAAAGCCTTAGGGTCAGGTGGCACTTTTCGGGGAAATGTGCGATGAACCCCTATTTGTTTATTTTTCT
AAATACATTCAAATATGTATCCGCTAATGAGACAATAACCCTGATAAATGCTTCAATTATATTGAAAAAG
GAAGAGTATGAGTATCCAACATTTCCGTGTCGCCCTTATTCCCTTTTTTGCGGCCTTCTGCCTTCCTGTT
TTTGCTCACCCAGAAACGCTGGTGAAAGTAAAAGATGCTGAAGATCAGTTGGGTGCCCGAGTGGGTTACA
TTGAACTGGATCTCAACAGCGGCAAAATCTTAGAGAGTTTTCGCCCCGAAGAACGCTTCCCAATGATGAG
CACTTTCAAAGTTCTGCTATGTGGCGCGGTGTTATCCCGTATTGATGCTGGGCAAGAGCAACTCGGTCGC
CGCATACACTATTCTCAGAATGACTTGGTTGAGTATTCACCAGTCACAGAAAAGCATCTTACGGATGGCA
TGACAGTAAGAGAATTATGTAGTGCTGCCATAACCATGAGTGATAACACTGCGGCCAACTTACTTCTGAC
AACGATTGGAGGACCGAAGGAGCTAACCGCTTTTTTGCACAACATGGGGGATCATGTAACTCGCCTTGAT
CGTTGGGAACCGGAGCTGAATGAAGCCATACCAAACGACGAGCGTGACACCACGATGCCTGTAGCAATGG
CAACAACTCTCCGCAAACTATTAACTGGCGAACTACTTACTCTTGCTTCACGCCAGCAACTCATTGACTG
GATGGAGGCGGACAAAGTTGCAGGACCACTTCTGCGCTCGGCACTTCCGGCTGGCTGGTTTATTGCTGAT
AAATCTGGAGCCGGTGAGCGTGGGTCTCGCGGTATCATTGCAGCACTGGGGCCAGATGGTAAGCCCTCCC
GTATCGTAGTTATCTACACGACGGGGAGTCAGGCAACTATGGATGAACGAAATAGACAGATCGCTGAGAT
AGGTGCCTCACTGATTAAGCATTGGTAACTGTCAGACGAAGGGAAATAAATAGTAGCCCGCCTGATGTGC
GGGCTTTTTTTTGGTGGTGGTTACCAGTGTCGCTTAGCTACCGTAGGTCCTCTTAGGCGGTCCGATTAGC
GACATAGTCATCAATGCCTTGACGGCAAAATCCCTTAACGTGAGTTTTCGTTCCACTGAGCGTCAGACCC
CGTAGAAAAGATCAAAGGATCTTCTTGAGATCCTTTTTTTCTGCGCGTAATCTGCTGCTTGCAAACAAAA
AAACCACCGCTACCAGCGGTGGTTTGTTTGCCGGATCAAGAGCTACTAACTCTTTTTCCGAAGGTAACTG
GCTTCAGCAGAGCGCAGATACCAAATACTGTTCTTCTAGTGTAGCCGTAGTTAGGCCACCACTTCAAGAA
CTCTGTAGCACCGCCTACATACCTCGCTCTGCTAATCCTGTTACCAGTGGCTGCTGCCAGTGGCGATAAG
TCGTGTCTTACCGGGTTGGACTCAAGACGATAGTTACCGGATAAGGCGCAGCGGTCGGGCTGAACGGGGG
GTTCGTGCTCACAGCCCAGCTTGGAGCGAACGACCTACACCGAACTGAGATACCTACAGCGTGAGCTATG
AGAAAGCGCCACGCTTCCCGAAGGGAGAAAGGCGGACAGGTATCCGGTAAGCGGCAGGGTCGGAACAGGA
GAGCGCACGAGGGAGCTTCCAGGGGGAAACGCCTGGTATCTTTATAGTCCTGTCGGGTTTCGCCACCTCT
GACTTGAGCGTCGATTTTTGTGATGCTCGTCAGGGGGGCGGAGCCTATGGAAAAACGCCAGCAACGCGGC
CTTTTTACGGTTCCTGGCCTTTTGCTGGCCTTTTGCTCACATGTTCTTTCCTGCGTTATCCCCTGATTCT
GTGGATAACCGTATTACCGCCTTTGAGTGAGCTGATACCGCTCGCCGCAGCCGAACGACCGAGCGCAGCG
AGTCAGTGAGCGAGGAAGCGGAAGAGCGCCCACCTGCAACGCCGGCGTAATATGGCGCGCCGAAGAGCGC
GAGGTCGACGGTATCGATAAGCTTGATATCGAATTCCTGCAGCCCGGGGGATCCGCCCGCTCTAGACTGC
CTTGTAGGTGCGAATTTTCTCTGCTCAAATTGTTGAGGTTAGCGGATTTGTAAACGCGTTTATATGGGCT
GCTTGGAGGGTACTTTTGGATTAATTTTTTTCTGCCAGCGCATTCTGACGCGGCACCGCTTTGGAAAGTG
CGCTGTGGGTCCGCGTTTTCTACAATAATGTGCCGATCCGGTCAGAAAGTATATGGATGAGTTGTGCCAG
CCTCACCAACGTGCTGCAGGCCCATCATGACTACTTCAATGTTAATGGGGGTAATGAATAAATAGGCGAA
ATTGGGTTCACGGTGGGCCCAGGGAATATAATATTGCCGCAGAGGTAGTCGGATGCCAAGGCCCGCAACT
AATAGTTCACGAACAAATTCATTGTAGTGGGCGGCCAACTCCAAAACCAATTGCCAGTTATTGTATTGCA
ATACATATATGGCTTCCTCCCTTGCCTGCA
Features (pLannotate 1.2.2; 6 found; start..end, strand, type, name):
      3..710     +  CDS            Trex2: TREX2_MOUSE - Experimental evidence at protein level: Swiss-Prot protein existence level 1. Exonuclease with a preference for double-stranded DNA with mismatched 3' termini. May play a role in DNA repair. From Mus musculus (Mouse).
    723..1028    +  terminator     E9 terminator (fragment): terminator and polyadenylation signal from the pea rbcS-E9 gene
   1167..1267    +  promoter       AmpR promoter: bla
   1268..2128    +  CDS            AmpR: β-lactamase; bla; confers resistance to ampicillin, carbenicillin, and related antibiotics
   2335..2923    +  rep_origin     ori: high-copy-number ColE1/pMB1/pBR322/pUC origin of replication
   3150..3204    -  misc_feature   MCS (fragment): pBluescript multiple cloning site
