[The description below was written by a language model from this plasmid's Addgene catalogue record and pLannotate feature annotations shown in this document.]
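Description:
pMOD_C2911 is a small (about 3.7 kb) module C plasmid built on the pMOD_C0000 backbone of the Voytas plant genome engineering toolkit. In this modular system, separate module plasmids each contribute one expression cassette, and the cassettes are then assembled into a plant transformation vector. Although catalogued as a bacterial expression vector, in E. coli it serves as a cloning and propagation intermediate. It carries a high-copy ColE1/pUC-type origin and a β-lactamase gene under its own bla promoter for ampicillin selection. A fragment of a pBluescript-type multiple cloning site remains in the backbone.

The payload is a plant expression cassette in which the rolD promoter from Agrobacterium drives the TREX2 3' exonuclease, followed by a fragment of the pea rbcS-E9 terminator that supplies transcription termination and polyadenylation. The rolD promoter is stated in the catalogue entry but was not picked up by the automated annotation. It presumably lies in the unannotated stretch between the backbone and the start of the coding sequence on the circular map. The sources also disagree on species: the catalogue lists the insert as human, while the annotation software matched the coding sequence best to mouse Trex2, so the origin of the gene should be checked against the sequence. The record lists Gateway as the cloning method, though no recombination sites are annotated.

TREX2 is generally co-expressed with sequence-specific nucleases because it trims the DNA ends at double-strand breaks, which favours mutagenic deletions over precise re-ligation. This module is therefore meant to be combined with nuclease and guide modules to raise editing efficiency in plants. The associated publication describes the generation of pho2 mutants in alfalfa.
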