Addgene plasmid #161764: pMOD_C2911
Purpose: MODULE C plasmid compatible with the Voytas Plant Genome Engineering Tool kit with an Agrobacterium promoter rolD expressing the TREX2 exonuclease.
Depositing lab: Shaun Curtin. Depositing organization: USDA ARS Midwest Area, Plant Science Research Unit. Publication: Alfalfa (Medicago sativa L.) pho2 mutant plants hyperaccumulate phosphate. Miller SS, Dornbusch MR, Farmer AD, Huertas R, Gutierrez-Gonzalez JJ, Young ND, Samac DA, Curtin SJ. G3 (Bethesda). 2022 May 30;12(6). pii: 6574359. doi: 10.1093/g3journal/jkac096. PubMed 35471600.
Backbone
  Vector backbone: pMOD_C0000
  Backbone manufacturer: Voytas Plant Genome Engineering Tool kit
  Backbone size w/o insert (bp): 2000
  Total vector size (bp): 3670
  Vector type: Bacterial Expression
Growth in bacteria
  Bacterial resistance: Ampicillin, 100 μg/mL
  Growth temperature: 37°C
  Growth strain: DH5alpha
  Copy number: High Copy
Gene/Insert
  Gene/Insert name: rolD:TREX2
  Species: H. sapiens (human)
  Insert size (bp): 1500
  Promoter: rolD
  Cloning method: Gateway Cloning
  Sequencing primers: 5′ ATAGGCGAAATTGGGTTCACG
Terms and licenses: Academic/Nonprofit Terms; Industry Terms: Not Available to Industry
How to cite: pMOD_C2911 was a gift from Shaun Curtin (Addgene plasmid # 161764 ; http://n2t.net/addgene:161764 ; RRID:Addgene_161764)
